Addgene plasmid #245216: pET-NIC-His6-TEV-SHP2-PTP(WT)
Purpose: Production of His-tagged SHP2 PTP domain
Depositing lab: Neel Shah. Depositing organization: Columbia University. Publication: Multiplexed single-cell transcriptomics reveals diverse phenotypic outcomes for pathogenic SHP2 variants. van Vlimmeren AE, Giglio RM, Jiang Z, Lee M, McFaline-Figueroa JL, Shah NH. bioRxiv [Preprint]. 2025 Jul 2:2025.06.30.662374. doi: 10.1101/2025.06.30.662374. PubMed 40631144.
Backbone
  Vector backbone: pNIC
  Vector type: Bacterial Expression
Growth in bacteria
  Bacterial resistance: Kanamycin, 50 μg/mL
  Growth temperature: 37°C
  Growth strain: DH5alpha
  Copy number: Low Copy
Gene/Insert
  Gene/Insert name: SHP2 PTP domain
  Species: H. sapiens (human)
  Mutation: wild-type
  Tag / fusion protein: 6xHis (N terminal on insert)
  Cloning method: Gibson Cloning
Terms and licenses: Academic/Nonprofit Terms; Industry Terms: Not Available to Industry
How to cite: pET-NIC-His6-TEV-SHP2-PTP(WT) was a gift from Neel Shah (Addgene plasmid # 245216 ; http://n2t.net/addgene:245216 ; RRID:Addgene_245216)
