[The description below was written by a language model from this plasmid's Addgene catalogue record and pLannotate feature annotations shown in this document.]
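Description:
pET-NIC-His6-TEV-SHP2-PTP(WT) is a bacterial expression plasmid of about 6.2 kb, built on the pNIC (pET-type) backbone, for producing the isolated protein tyrosine phosphatase (PTP) domain of human SHP2, the product of PTPN11, in E. coli. It replicates from a ColE1/pMB1-family origin accompanied by the bom site and the rop gene, which keeps copy number down, in line with the low-copy designation in the record. Selection is by kanamycin through an aph(3')-Ia resistance gene. An f1 phage origin is also present, along with backbone remnants such as tetracycline-resistance gene fragments that are not functional markers.

The wild-type SHP2 PTP coding fragment, inserted by Gibson assembly, sits downstream of a T7 promoter, a lac operator and the strong T7 gene 10 ribosome binding site, and is followed by a T7 terminator. A plasmid-borne lacI gene supplies the repressor, so transcription is held off until lactose or IPTG is added in a host that provides T7 RNA polymerase. According to the catalogue entry and the construct name, the protein carries an N-terminal hexahistidine tag followed by a TEV protease site, allowing metal-affinity purification and subsequent tag removal. The feature table does not annotate these elements, although there is room for them between the ribosome binding site and the PTPN11 fragment. The annotation does pick up a short His-tag sequence and a T7 gene 10-derived fragment downstream of the insert, which are probably backbone remnants; the record does not indicate whether they are translated. The stated use is production of His-tagged SHP2 catalytic domain, here the wild-type form.
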