Features (pLannotate 1.2.2; 19 found; start..end, strand, type, name):
      1..589     +  rep_origin     ori: high-copy-number ColE1/pMB1/pBR322/pUC origin of replication
    775..914     -  misc_feature   bom: basis of mobility region from pBR322
   1016..1207    -  CDS            rop: Rop protein, which maintains plasmids at low copy number; rop
   1224..1604    +  CDS            YPB1_ECOLX: Protein predicted: Swiss-Prot protein existence level 4. From Escherichia coli.
   1676..1967    -  CDS            TcR (fragment): tetracycline efflux protein; tet; confers resistance to tetracycline
   1982..2003    -  protein_bind   CAP binding site: CAP binding activates transcription in the presence of cAMP. E. coli catabolite activator protein
   2016..3098    -  CDS            lacI: lac repressor; lacI; The lac repressor binds to the lac operator to inhibit transcription in E. coli. This inhibition can be relieved by adding lactose or isopropyl-β-D-thiogalactopyranoside (IPTG).
   3099..3176    -  promoter       lacI promoter: lacI
   3184..3463    -  CDS            TcR (fragment): tetracycline efflux protein; tet; confers resistance to tetracycline
   3485..3503    +  promoter       T7 promoter: promoter for bacteriophage T7 RNA polymerase
   3504..3528    +  protein_bind   lac operator: The lac repressor binds to the lac operator to inhibit transcription in E. coli. This inhibition can be relieved by adding lactose or isopropyl-β-D-thiogalactopyranoside (IPTG). lac repressor encoded by lacI
   3543..3565    +  RBS            RBS: efficient ribosome binding site from bacteriophage T7 gene 10 (Olins and Rangwala, 1989)
   3639..4520    +  CDS            PTPN11 (fragment): PTN11_HUMAN - Also known as PTP2C, SHPTP2. Experimental evidence at protein level: Swiss-Prot protein existence level 1. Acts downstream of various receptor and cytoplasmic protein tyrosine kinases to participate in the signal transduction from the cell surface to the nucleus (PubMed:10655584, PubMed:18559669, PubMed:18829466, PubMed:26742426, PubMed:28074573). Positively regulates MAPK signal transduction pathway (PubMed:28074573). Dephosphorylates GAB1, ARHGAP35 and EGFR (PubMed:28074573). Dephosphorylates ROCK2 at 'Tyr-722' resulting in stimulation of its RhoA binding activity (PubMed:18559
   4586..4603    +  CDS            9xHis (fragment): 9xHis affinity tag
   4613..4662    +  CDS            SET1 (fragment): solubility-enhancement tag derived from T7 phage gene 10B
   4670..4717    +  terminator     T7 terminator: transcription terminator for bacteriophage T7 RNA polymerase
   4754..5182    +  rep_origin     f1 ori (sequence partly withheld): f1 bacteriophage origin of replication; arrow indicates direction of (+) strand synthesis
   5235..5292    +  promoter       AmpR promoter (fragment): bla
   5301..6116    -  CDS            KanR: aminoglycoside phosphotransferase; aph(3')-Ia; confers resistance to kanamycin in bacteria or G418 (Geneticin®) in eukaryotes
>Addgene plasmid #245216 | pET-NIC-His6-TEV-SHP2-PTP(WT) | addgene full sequence | sequence record 487908 | Addgene NGS Result
TTGAGATCCTTTTTTTCTGCGCGTAATCTGCTGCTTGCAAACAAAAAAACCACCGCTACCAGCGGTGGTT
TGTTTGCCGGATCAAGAGCTACCAACTCTTTTTCCGAAGGTAACTGGCTTCAGCAGAGCGCAGATACCAA
ATACTGTCCTTCTAGTGTAGCCGTAGTTAGGCCACCACTTCAAGAACTCTGTAGCACCGCCTACATACCT
CGCTCTGCTAATCCTGTTACCAGTGGCTGCTGCCAGTGGCGATAAGTCGTGTCTTACCGGGTTGGACTCA
AGACGATAGTTACCGGATAAGGCGCAGCGGTCGGGCTGAACGGGGGGTTCGTGCACACAGCCCAGCTTGG
AGCGAACGACCTACACCGAACTGAGATACCTACAGCGTGAGCTATGAGAAAGCGCCACGCTTCCCGAAGG
GAGAAAGGCGGACAGGTATCCGGTAAGCGGCAGGGTCGGAACAGGAGAGCGCACGAGGGAGCTTCCAGGG
GGAAACGCCTGGTATCTTTATAGTCCTGTCGGGTTTCGCCACCTCTGACTTGAGCGTCGATTTTTGTGAT
GCTCGTCAGGGGGGCGGAGCCTATGGAAAAACGCCAGCAACGCGGCCTTTTTACGGTTCCTGGCCTTTTG
CTGGCCTTTTGCTCACATGTTCTTTCCTGCGTTATCCCCTGATTCTGTGGATAACCGTATTACCGCCTTT
GAGTGAGCTGATACCGCTCGCCGCAGCCGAACGACCGAGCGCAGCGAGTCAGTGAGCGAGGAAGCGGAAG
AGCGCCTGATGCGGTATTTTCTCCTTACGCATCTGTGCGGTATTTCACACCGCAATGGTGCACTCTCAGT
ACAATCTGCTCTGATGCCGCATAGTTAAGCCAGTATACACTCCGCTATCGCTACGTGACTGGGTCATGGC
TGCGCCCCGACACCCGCCAACACCCGCTGACGCGCCCTGACGGGCTTGTCTGCTCCCGGCATCCGCTTAC
AGACAAGCTGTGACCGTCTCCGGGAGCTGCATGTGTCAGAGGTTTTCACCGTCATCACCGAAACGCGCGA
GGCAGCTGCGGTAAAGCTCATCAGCGTGGTCGTGAAGCGATTCACAGATGTCTGCCTGTTCATCCGCGTC
CAGCTCGTTGAGTTTCTCCAGAAGCGTTAATGTCTGGCTTCTGATAAAGCGGGCCATGTTAAGGGCGGTT
TTTTCCTGTTTGGTCACTGATGCCTCCGTGTAAGGGGGATTTCTGTTCATGGGGGTAATGATACCGATGA
AACGAGAGAGGATGCTCACGATACGGGTTACTGATGATGAACATGCCCGGTTACTGGAACGTTGTGAGGG
TAAACAACTGGCGGTATGGATGCGGCGGGACCAGAGAAAAATCACTCAGGGTCAATGCCAGCGCTTCGTT
AATACAGATGTAGGTGTTCCACAGGGTAGCCAGCAGCATCCTGCGATGCAGATCCGGAACATAATGGTGC
AGGGCGCTGACTTCCGCGTTTCCAGACTTTACGAAACACGGAAACCGAAGACCATTCATGTTGTTGCTCA
GGTCGCAGACGTTTTGCAGCAGCAGTCGCTTCACGTTCGCTCGCGTATCGGTGATTCATTCTGCTAACCA
GTAAGGCAACCCCGCCAGCCTAGCCGGGTCCTCAACGACAGGAGCACGATCATGCGCACCCGTGGGGCCG
CCATGCCGGCGATAATGGCCTGCTTCTCGCCGAAACGTTTGGTGGCGGGACCAGTGACGAAGGCTTGAGC
GAGGGCGTGCAAGATTCCGAATACCGCAAGCGACAGGCCGATCATCGTCGCGCTCCAGCGAAAGCGGTCC
TCGCCGAAAATGACCCAGAGCGCTGCCGGCACCTGTCCTACGAGTTGCATGATAAAGAAGACAGTCATAA
GTGCGGCGACGATAGTCATGCCCCGCGCCCACCGGAAGGAGCTGACTGGGTTGAAGGCTCTCAAGGGCAT
CGGTCGAGATCCCGGTGCCTAATGAGTGAGCTAACTTACATTAATTGCGTTGCGCTCACTGCCCGCTTTC
CAGTCGGGAAACCTGTCGTGCCAGCTGCATTAATGAATCGGCCAACGCGCGGGGAGAGGCGGTTTGCGTA
TTGGGCGCCAGGGTGGTTTTTCTTTTCACCAGTGAGACGGGCAACAGCTGATTGCCCTTCACCGCCTGGC
CCTGAGAGAGTTGCAGCAAGCGGTCCACGCTGGTTTGCCCCAGCAGGCGAAAATCCTGTTTGATGGTGGT
TAACGGCGGGATATAACATGAGCTGTCTTCGGTATCGTCGTATCCCACTACCGAGATATCCGCACCAACG
CGCAGCCCGGACTCGGTAATGGCGCGCATTGCGCCCAGCGCCATCTGATCGTTGGCAACCAGCATCGCAG
TGGGAACGATGCCCTCATTCAGCATTTGCATGGTTTGTTGAAAACCGGACATGGCACTCCAGTCGCCTTC
CCGTTCCGCTATCGGCTGAATTTGATTGCGAGTGAGATATTTATGCCAGCCAGCCAGACGCAGACGCGCC
GAGACAGAACTTAATGGGCCCGCTAACAGCGCGATTTGCTGGTGACCCAATGCGACCAGATGCTCCACGC
CCAGTCGCGTACCGTCTTCATGGGAGAAAATAATACTGTTGATGGGTGTCTGGTCAGAGACATCAAGAAA
TAACGCCGGAACATTAGTGCAGGCAGCTTCCACAGCAATGGCATCCTGGTCATCCAGCGGATAGTTAATG
ATCAGCCCACTGACGCGTTGCGCGAGAAGATTGTGCACCGCCGCTTTACAGGCTTCGACGCCGCTTCGTT
CTACCATCGACACCACCACGCTGGCACCCAGTTGATCGGCGCGAGATTTAATCGCCGCGACAATTTGCGA
CGGCGCGTGCAGGGCCAGACTGGAGGTGGCAACGCCAATCAGCAACGACTGTTTGCCCGCCAGTTGTTGT
GCCACGCGGTTGGGAATGTAATTCAGCTCCGCCATCGCCGCTTCCACTTTTTCCCGCGTTTTCGCAGAAA
CGTGGCTGGCCTGGTTCACCACGCGGGAAACGGTCTGATAAGAGACACCGGCATACTCTGCGACATCGTA
TAACGTTACTGGTTTCACATTCACCACCCTGAATTGACTCTCTTCCGGGCGCTATCATGCCATACCGCGA
AAGGTTTTGCGCCATTCGATGGTGTCCGGGATCTCGACGCTCTCCCTTATGCGACTCCTGCATTAGGAAG
CAGCCCAGTAGTAGGTTGAGGCCGTTGAGCACCGCCGCCGCAAGGAATGGTGCATGCAAGGAGATGGCGC
CCAACAGTCCCCCGGCCACGGGGCCTGCCACCATACCCACGCCGAAACAAGCGCTCATGAGCCCGAAGTG
GCGAGCCCGATCTTCCCCATCGGTGATGTCGGCGATATAGGCGCCAGCAACCGCACCTGTGGCGCCGGTG
ATGCCGGCCACGATGCGTCCGGCGTAGAGGATCGAGATCTCGATCCCGCGAAATTAATACGACTCACTAT
AGGGGAATTGTGAGCGGATAACAATTCCCCTCTAGAAATAATTTTGTTTAACTTTAAGAAGGAGATATAC
ATATGCACCATCATCATCATCATTCTTCTGGTGTAGATCTGGGTACCGAGAACCTGTACTTCCAATCCAT
GGCTGAGACCACAGATAAAGTCAAACAAGGCTTTTGGGAAGAATTTGAGACACTACAACAACAGGAGTGC
AAACTTCTCTACAGCCGAAAAGAGGGTCAAAGGCAAGAAAACAAAAACAAAAATAGATATAAAAACATCC
TGCCCTTTGATCATACCAGGGTTGTCCTACACGATGGTGATCCCAATGAGCCTGTTTCAGATTACATCAA
TGCAAATATCATCATGCCTGAATTTGAAACCAAGTGCAACAATTCAAAGCCCAAAAAGAGTTACATTGCC
ACACAAGGCTGCCTGCAAAACACGGTGAATGACTTTTGGCGGATGGTGTTCCAAGAAAACTCCCGAGTGA
TTGTCATGACAACGAAAGAAGTGGAGAGAGGAAAGAGTAAATGTGTCAAATACTGGCCTGATGAGTATGC
TCTAAAAGAATATGGCGTCATGCGTGTTAGGAACGTCAAAGAAAGCGCCGCTCATGACTATACGCTAAGA
GAACTTAAACTTTCAAAGGTTGGACAAGGGAATACGGAGAGAACGGTCTGGCAATACCACTTTCGGACCT
GGCCGGACCACGGCGTGCCCAGCGACCCTGGGGGCGTGCTGGACTTCCTGGAGGAGGTGCACCATAAGCA
GGAGAGCATCATGGATGCAGGGCCGGTCGTGGTGCACTGCAGTGCTGGAATTGGCCGGACAGGGACGTTC
ATTGTGATTGATATTCTTATTGACATCATCAGAGAGAAAGGTGTTGACTGCGATATTGACGTTCCCAAAA
CCATCCAGATGGTGCGGTCTCAGAGGTCAGGGATGGTCCAGACAGAAGCACAGTACCGATTTATCTATAT
GGCGGTCCAGCATTATATTGAAACACTACAGCGCAGGATTTGACAGTAAAGGTGGATACGGATCCGAATT
CGAGCTCCGTCGACAAGCTTGCGGCCGCACTCGAGCACCACCACCACCACCACTGAGATCCGGCTGCTAA
CAAAGCCCGAAAGGAAGCTGAGTTGGCTGCTGCCACCGCTGAGCAATAACTAGCATAACCCCTTGGGGCC
TCTAAACGGGTCTTGAGGGGTTTTTTGCTGAAAGGAGGAACTATATCCGGATTGGCGAATGGG
[124 nt withheld, positions 4754-4877]
C
[91 nt withheld, positions 4879-4969]
A
[49 nt withheld, positions 4971-5019]
CCTTTGACGTTGGAGTCCACGTTCTTT
[37 nt withheld, positions 5047-5083]
ACCCTATCTCGGTCTATTCTTTTGATTTATAAGGGATTTTGCCGATTTCGGCCTATTGGTTAAAAAATGA
GCTGATTTAACAAAAATTTAACGCGAATTTTAACAAAATATTAACGCTTACAATTTAGGTGGCACTTTTC
GGGGAAATGTGCGCGGAACCCCTATTTGTTTATTTTTCTAAATACATTCAAATATGTATCCGCTCATGAA
TTAATTCTTAGAAAAACTCATCGAGCATCAAATGAAACTGCAATTTATTCATATCAGGATTATCAATACC
ATATTTTTGAAAAAGCCGTTTCTGTAATGAAGGAGAAAACTCACCGAGGCAGTTCCATAGGATGGCAAGA
TCCTGGTATCGGTCTGCGATTCCGACTCGTCCAACATCAATACAACCTATTAATTTCCCCTCGTCAAAAA
TAAGGTTATCAAGTGAGAAATCACCATGAGTGACGACTGAATCCGGTGAGAATGGCAAAAGTTTATGCAT
TTCTTTCCAGACTTGTTCAACAGGCCAGCCATTACGCTCGTCATCAAAATCACTCGCATCAACCAAACCG
TTATTCATTCGTGATTGCGCCTGAGCGAGACGAAATACGCGATCGCTGTTAAAAGGACAATTACAAACAG
GAATCGAATGCAACCGGCGCAGGAACACTGCCAGCGCATCAACAATATTTTCACCTGAATCAGGATATTC
TTCTAATACCTGGAATGCTGTTTTCCCGGGGATCGCAGTGGTGAGTAACCATGCATCATCAGGAGTACGG
ATAAAATGCTTGATGGTCGGAAGAGGCATAAATTCCGTCAGCCAGTTTAGTCTGACCATCTCATCTGTAA
CATCATTGGCAACGCTACCTTTGCCATGTTTCAGAAACAACTCTGGCGCATCGGGCTTCCCATACAATCG
ATAGATTGTCGCACCTGATTGCCCGACATTATCGCGAGCCCATTTATACCCATATAAATCAGCATCCATG
TTGGAATTTAATCGCGGCCTAGAGCAAGACGTTTCCCGTTGAATATGGCTCATAACACCCCTTGTATTAC
TGTTTATGTAAGCAGACAGTTTTATTGTTCATGACCAAAATCCCTTAACGTGAGTTTTCGTTCCACTGAG
CGTCAGACCCCGTAGAAAAGATCAAAGGATCTTC
